>Addgene plasmid #121127 | hsa-miR 99 plix 4.03 | addgene full sequence | sequence record 235826 | Addgene  NGS Result
GTGGAATTGGTTTAACATAACAAATTGGCTGTGGTATATAAAATTATTCATAATGATAGTAGGAGGCTTG
GTAGGTTTAAGAATAGTTTTTGCTGTACTTTCTATAGTGAATAGAGTTAGGCAGGGATATTCACCATTAT
CGTTTCAGACCCACCTCCCAACCCCGAGGGGACAATTCTCGACCTCGAGACAAATGGCAGTATTCATCCA
CAATTTTAAAAGAAAAGGGGGGATTGGGGGGTACAGTGCAGGGGAAAGAATAGTAGACATAATAGCAACA
GACATACAAACTAAAGAATTACAAAAACAAATTACAAAAATTCAAAATTTTCGGGTTTATTACAGGGACA
GCAGAGATCCACTTTGGCCGCGAATCGATATGTCGAGTTTACTCCCTATCAGTGATAGAGAACGTATGTC
GAGTTTACTCCCTATCAGTGATAGAGAACGATGTCGAGTTTACTCCCTATCAGTGATAGAGAACGTATGT
CGAGTTTACTCCCTATCAGTGATAGAGAACGTATGTCGAGTTTACTCCCTATCAGTGATAGAGAACGTAT
GTCGAGTTTATCCCTATCAGTGATAGAGAACGTATGTCGAGTTTACTCCCTATCAGTGATAGAGAACGTA
TGTCGAGGTAGGCGTGTACGGTGGGAGGCCTATATAAGCAGAGCTCGTTTAGTGAACCGTCAGATCGCCT
GGAGAATTGGCTAGCGCCACCATGGATGAGGAAATCGCTGCCCTGGTCGTTGACAACGGCTCCGGTATGT
GCAAAGCCGGTTTTGCTGGAGATGATGCCCCTCGTGCTGTTTTCCCCTCCATTGTTGGACGACCCAGACA
TCAGGTACATTTAATAAACCATCCTAATAACATGTTAATCATATTGAACCACATTAAACTCTCATTTGTG
CATTTTACATCTTTTAAAACCGATTTATATTCGTTTTTAGATAATGAAGTTTATTAAAGTGTTAATTCAC
AGCTTTATTGCTTGTTTTGAGAATCTGCTTGCATAAGTGATTTTTAAACTTGATCTGATTTTCGTTTGTT
TCGAAGTTCTTCAGCTTTGAAAGTCAGATCTTCAATTCACAGCCATGCCATAGTTTTAGGATACAGTATA
AGTAGACGAATTGGGATGCATCGTAGATTTTATGCTGTGTTTGTTATGGTTTTTCAGTGGTAGAGATTTT
CAGAGTATTATTAGGGTTATAGTCAGTGTCAGGTTTATTTATCGTCAGCGTGATGGGCAAAAAACAGCTG
GCAGTACGGGCTTAATAGGGGGCCCATGCAAGATGTTGCCCATTGGCATAAACCCGTAGATCCGATCTTG
TGGTGAAGTGGACCGCACAAGCTCGCTTCTATGGGTCTGTGTCAGTGTGGTAATCTGACAAAATGCTATA
CACAGTGCCGTTCAACAATAGTTCAGTAAAATCCTGTTAAACTCCAGTTGATTATATACTTTTGAAGTCA
TTATATTTTCCTTTGTTTTTAATGTTTATTTTAATCATTGTCTGTCTTACAAGGCAGGCTTCAATTCTCA
ACAACTTGGAAGCGTAGCCAACTGCTGTTACTCTCGCCCAGAAATCTGCGCCAACATGGACACACCCAGT
GGAGCAAGCCATCTGATTTTCATGGTCAGATTGTAAAGAAGCAATTACTCTTGGACAGTTTAAGCAGAAA
AGCCACCAAGTCAAGTCACTGGTCATATGATGAACTCGAAGATCTAATAAAAGTTAATTTAAGCGTTCAT
TACAATAAATTCAAGTGAATCTGTTTTAAGCTAGCCTTTAACGTTTTTAAATTCCTTCAAACAAATTAGT
TCCTCTTTGCAGTTCCTCATTTCTCGGTGAGCTGGTGCTTTAATCCCTTTACTTTTTCTTCCTCTAGGGA
GTGATGGTTGGCATGGGACGAATTAATTCCTGCAGCCCGGGGGTACCGGTCGCCACCATGAACACCCCGG
GAATTAACCTGATCAAGGAGGACATGCGCGTGAAGGTGCACATGGAGGGCAACGTGAACGGCCACGCCTT
CGTGATCGAGGGCGAGGGCAAGGGCAAGCCCTACGAGGGCACCCAGACCGCCAACCTGACCGTGAAGGAG
GGCGCCCCCCTGCCCTTCAGCTACGACATCCTGACCACCGCCGTGCACTACGGCAACCGGGTGTTCACCA
AGTACCCCGAGGACATCCCCGACTACTTCAAGCAGAGCTTCCCCGAGGGCTACAGCTGGGAGCGCACCAT
GACCTTCGAGGACAAGGGCATCTGCACCATCCGCAGCGACATCAGCCTGGAGGGCGACTGCTTCTTCCAG
AACGTGCGCTTCAAGGGCACCAACTTCCCCCCCAACGGCCCCGTGATGCAGAAGAAAACCCTGAAGTGGG
AGCCCAGCACCGAGAAGCTGCACGTGCGCGACGGCCTGCTGGTGGGCAACATCAACATGGCCCTGCTGCT
GGAGGGCGGCGGCCACTACCTGTGCGACTTCAAGACCACCTACAAGGCCAAGAAGGTGGTGCAGCTGCCC
GACGCCCACTTCGTGGACCACCGCATCGAGATCCTGGGCAACGACAGCGACTACAACAAGGTGAAGCTGT
ACGAGCACGCCGTGGCCCGCTACAGCCCCCTGCCCAGCCAGGTGTGGTAACCGGTCCACCACCACCACCA
CCACTAAGGATCCGGGGTTGGGGTTGCGCCTTTTCCAAGGCAGCCCTGGGTTTGCGCAGGGACGCGGCTG
CTCTGGGCGTGGTTCCGGGAAACGCAGCGGCGCCGACCCTGGGTCTCGCACATTCTTCACGTCCGTTCGC
AGCGTCACCCGGATCTTCGCCGCTACCCTTGTGGGCCCCCCGGCGACGCTTCCTGCTCCGCCCCTAAGTC
GGGAAGGTTCCTTGCGGTTCGCGGCGTGCCGGACGTGACAAACGGAAGCCGCACGTCTCACTAGTACCCT
CGCAGACGGACAGCGCCAGGGAGCAATGGCAGCGCGCCGACCGCGATGGGCTGTGGCCAATAGCGGCTGC
TCAGCAGGGCGCGCCGAGAGCAGCGGCCGGGAAGGGGCGGTGCGGGAGGCGGGGTGTGGGGCGGTAGTGT
GGGCCCTGTTCCTGCCCGCGCGGTGTTCCGCATTCTGCAAGCCTCCGGAGCGCACGTCGGCAGTCGGCTC
CCTCGTTGACCGAATCACCGACCTCTCTCCCCAGCAATTCACCATGACCGAGTACAAGCCCACGGTGCGC
CTCGCCACCCGCGACGACGTCCCCAGGGCCGTACGCACCCTCGCCGCCGCGTTCGCCGACTACCCCGCCA
CGCGCCACACCGTCGATCCGGACCGCCACATCGAGCGGGTCACCGAGCTGCAAGAACTCTTCCTCACGCG
CGTCGGGCTCGACATCGGCAAGGTGTGGGTCGCGGACGACGGCGCCGCGGTGGCGGTCTGGACCACGCCG
GAGAGCGTCGAAGCGGGGGCGGTGTTCGCCGAGATCGGCCCGCGCATGGCCGAGTTGAGCGGTTCCCGGC
TGGCCGCGCAGCAACAGATGGAAGGCCTCCTGGCGCCGCACCGGCCCAAGGAGCCCGCGTGGTTCCTGGC
CACCGTCGGCGTCTCGCCCGACCACCAGGGCAAGGGTCTGGGCAGCGCCGTCGTGCTCCCCGGAGTGGAG
GCGGCCGAGCGCGCCGGGGTGCCCGCCTTCCTGGAGACCTCCGCGCCCCGCAACCTCCCCTTCTACGAGC
GGCTCGGCTTCACCGTCACCGCCGACGTCGAGGTGCCCGAAGGACCGCGCACCTGGTGCATGACCCGCAA
GCCCGGTGCCGAAGGTAGAGGTTCTCTCCTCACTTGTGGTGATGTTGAAGAAAACCCTGGTCCAATGTCT
AGACTGGACAAGAGCAAAGTCATAAACGGAGCTCTGGAATTACTCAATGGTGTCGGTATCGAAGGCCTGA
CGACAAGGAAACTCGCTCAAAAGCTGGGAGTTGAGCAGCCTACCCTGTACTGGCACGTGAAGAACAAGCG
GGCCCTGCTCGATGCCCTGCCAATCGAGATGCTGGACAGGCATCATACCCACTTCTGCCCCCTGGAAGGC
GAGTCATGGCAAGACTTTCTGCGGAACAACGCCAAGTCATACCGCTGTGCTCTCCTCTCACATCGCGACG
GGGCTAAAGTGCATCTCGGCACCCGCCCAACAGAGAAACAGTACGAAACCCTGGAAAATCAGCTCGCGTT
CCTGTGTCAGCAAGGCTTCTCCCTGGAGAACGCACTGTACGCTCTGTCCGCCGTGGGCCACTTTACACTG
GGCTGCGTATTGGAGGAACAGGAGCATCAAGTAGCAAAAGAGGAAAGAGAGACACCTACCACCGATTCTA
TGCCCCCACTTCTGAGACAAGCAATTGAGCTGTTCGACCGGCAGGGAGCCGAACCTGCCTTCCTTTTCGG
CCTGGAACTAATCATATGTGGCCTGGAGAAACAGCTAAAGTGCGAAAGCGGCGGGCCGACCGACGCCCTT
GACGATTTTGACTTAGACATGCTCCCAGCCGATGCCCTTGACGACTTTGACCTTGATATGCTGCCTGCTG
ACGCTCTTGACGATTTTGACCTTGACATGCTCCCCGGGTAACTAAGTAAGGATCGATCCAAGATATCGTA
TTCTTAACTATGTTGCTCCTTTTACGCTATGTGGATACGCTGCTTTAATGCCTTTGTATCATGCTATTGC
TTCCCGTATGGCTTTCATTTTCTCCTCCTTGTATAAATCCTGGTTGCTGTCTCTTTATGAGGAGTTGTGG
CCCGTTGTCAGGCAACGTGGCGTGGTGTGCACTGTGTTTGCTGACGCAACCCCCACTGGTTGGGGCATTG
CCACCACCTGTCAGCTCCTTTCCGGGACTTTCGCTTTCCCCCTCCCTATTGCCACGGCGGAACTCATCGC
CGCCTGCCTTGCCCGCTGCTGGACAGGGGCTCGGCTGTTGGGCACTGACAATTCCGTGGTGTTGTCGGGG
AAGCTGACGTCCTTTCCATGGCTGCTCGCCTGTGTTGCCACCTGGATTCTGCGCGGGACGTCCTTCTGCT
ACGTCCCTTCGGCCCTCAATCCAGCGGACCTTCCTTCCCGCGGCCTGCTGCCGGCTCTGCGGCCTCTTCC
GCGTCTTCGCCTTCGCCCTCAGACGAGTCGGATCTCCCTTTGGGCCGCCTCCCCGCCTGTTTCGCCTCGG
CGTCCGGACTAGAGGTACCTTTAAGACCAATGACTTACAAGGCAGCTGTAGATCTTAGCCACTTTTTAAA
AGAAAAGGGGGGACTGGAAGGGCTAATTCACTCCCAACGAAGACAAGATCTGCTTTTTGCTTGTACTGGG
TCTCTCTGGTTAGACCAGATCTGAGCCTGGGAGCTCTCTGGCTAACTAGGGAACCCACTGCTTAAGCCTC
AATAAAGCTTGCCTTGAGTGCTTCAAGTAGTGTGTGCCCGTCTGTTGTGTGACTCTGGTAACTAGAGATC
CCTCAGACCCTTTTAGTCAGTGTGGAAAATCTCTAGCAGTAGTAGTTCATGTCATCTTATTATTCAGTAT
TTATAACTTGCAAAGAAATGAATATCAGAGAGTGAGAGGAACTTGTTTATTGCAGCTTATAATGGTTACA
AATAAAGCAATAGCATCACAAATTTCACAAATAAAGCATTTTTTTCACTGCATTCTAGTTGTGGTTTGTC
CAAACTCATCAATGTATCTTATCATGTCTGGCTCTAGCTATCCCGCCCCTAACTCCGCCCATCCCGCCCC
TAACTCCGCCCAGTTCCGCCCATTCTCCGCCCCATGGCTGACTAATTTTTTTTATTTATGCAGAGGCCGA
GGCCGCCTCGGCCTCTGAGCTATTCCAGAAGTAGTGAGGAGGCTTTTTTGGAGGCCTTTCAAATATGTAT
CCGCTCATGAGACAATAACCCTGATAAATGCTTCAATAATATTGAAAAAGGAAGAGTATGAGTATTCAAC
ATTTCCGTGTCGCCCTTATTCCCTTTTTTGCGGCATTTTGCCTTCCTGTTTTTGCTCACCCAGAAACGCT
GGTGAAAGTAAAAGATGCTGAAGATCAGTTGGGTGCACGAGTGGGTTACATCGAACTGGATCTCAACAGC
GGTAAGATCCTTGAGAGTTTTCGCCCCGAAGAACGTTTTCCAATGATGAGCACTTTTAAAGTTCTGCTAT
GTGGCGCGGTATTATCCCGTATTGACGCCGGGCAAGAGCAACTCGGTCGCCGCATACACTATTCTCAGAA
TGACTTGGTTGAGTACTCACCAGTCACAGAAAAGCATCTTACGGATGGCATGACAGTAAGAGAATTATGC
AGTGCTGCCATAACCATGAGTGATAACACTGCGGCCAACTTACTTCTGACAACGATCGGAGGACCGAAGG
AGCTAACCGCTTTTTTGCACAACATGGGGGATCATGTAACTCGCCTTGATCGTTGGGAACCGGAGCTGAA
TGAAGCCATACCAAACGACGAGCGTGACACCACGATGCCTGTAGCAATGGCAACAACGTTGCGCAAACTA
TTAACTGGCGAACTACTTACTCTAGCTTCCCGGCAACAATTAATAGACTGGATGGAGGCGGATAAAGTTG
CAGGACCACTTCTGCGCTCGGCCCTTCCGGCTGGCTGGTTTATTGCTGATAAATCTGGAGCCGGTGAGCG
TGGGTCTCGCGGTATCATTGCAGCACTGGGGCCAGATGGTAAGCCCTCCCGTATCGTAGTTATCTACACG
ACGGGGAGTCAGGCAACTATGGATGAACGAAATAGACAGATCGCTGAGATAGGTGCCTCACTGATTAAGC
ATTGGTAACTGTCAGACCAAGTTTACTCATATATACTTTAGATTGATTTAAAACTTCATTTTTAATTTAA
AAGGATCTAGGTGAAGATCCTTTTTGATAATCTCATGACCAAAATCCCTTAACGTGAGTTTTCGTTCCAC
TGAGCGTCAGACCCCGTAGAAAAGATCAAAGGATCTTCTTGAGATCCTTTTTTTCTGCGCGTAATCTGCT
GCTTGCAAACAAAAAAACCACCGCTACCAGCGGTGGTTTGTTTGCCGGATCAAGAGCTACCAACTCTTTT
TCCGAAGGTAACTGGCTTCAGCAGAGCGCAGATACCAAATACTGTTCTTCTAGTGTAGCCGTAGTTAGGC
CACCACTTCAAGAACTCTGTAGCACCGCCTACATACCTCGCTCTGCTAATCCTGTTACCAGTGGCTGCTG
CCAGTGGCGATAAGTCGTGTCTTACCGGGTTGGACTCAAGACGATAGTTACCGGATAAGGCGCAGCGGTC
GGGCTGAACGGGGGGTTCGTGCACACAGCCCAGCTTGGAGCGAACGACCTACACCGAACTGAGATACCTA
CAGCGTGAGCTATGAGAAAGCGCCACGCTTCCCGAAGGGAGAAAGGCGGACAGGTATCCGGTAAGCGGCA
GGGTCGGAACAGGAGAGCGCACGAGGGAGCTTCCAGGGGGAAACGCCTGGTATCTTTATAGTCCTGTCGG
GTTTCGCCACCTCTGACTTGAGCGTCGATTTTTGTGATGCTCGTCAGGGGGGCGGAGCCTATGGAAAAAC
GCCAGCAACGCGGCCTTTTTACGGTTCCTGGCCTTTTGCTGGCCTTTTGCTCACATGTTCTTTCCTGCGT
TATCCCCTGATTCTGTGGATAACCGTATTACCGCCTTTGAGTGAGCTGATACCGCTCGCCGCAGCCGAAC
GACCGAGCGCAGCGAGTCAGTGAGCGAGGAAGCGGAAGAGCGCCCAATACGCAAACCGCCTCTCCCCGCG
CGTTGGCCGATTCATTAATGCAGCTGGCACGACAGGTTTCCCGACTGGAAAGCGGGCAGTGAGCGCAACG
CAATTAATGTGAGTTAGCTCACTCATTAGGCACCCCAGGCTTTACACTTTATGCTTCCGGCTCGTATGTT
GTGTGGAATTGTGAGCGGATAACAATTTCACACAGGAAACAGCTATGACCATGATTACGCCAAGCGCGCA
ATTAACCCTCACTAAAGGGAACAAAAGCTGGAGCTGCAAGCTTAATGTAGTCTTATGCAATACTCTTGTA
GTCTTGCAACATGGTAACGATGAGTTAGCAACATGCCTTACAAGGAGAGAAAAAGCACCGTGCATGCCGA
TTGGTGGAAGTAAGGTGGTACGATCGTGCCTTATTAGGAAGGCAACAGACGGGTCTGACATGGATTGGAC
GAACCACTGAATTGCCGCATTGCAGAGATATTGTATTTAAGTGCCTAGCTCGATACATAAACGGGTCTCT
CTGGTTAGACCAGATCTGAGCCTGGGAGCTCTCTGGCTAACTAGGGAACCCACTGCTTAAGCCTCAATAA
AGCTTGCCTTGAGTGCTTCAAGTAGTGTGTGCCCGTCTGTTGTGTGACTCTGGTAACTAGAGATCCCTCA
GACCCTTTTAGTCAGTGTGGAAAATCTCTAGCAGTGGCGCCCGAACAGGGACTTGAAAGCGAAAGGGAAA
CCAGAGGAGCTCTCTCGACGCAGGACTCGGCTTGCTGAAGCGCGCACGGCAAGAGGCGAGGGGCGGCGAC
TGGTGAGTACGCCAAAAATTTTGACTAGCGGAGGCTAGAAGGAGAGAGATGGGTGCGAGAGCGTCAGTAT
TAAGCGGGGGAGAATTAGATCGCGATGGGAAAAAATTCGGTTAAGGCCAGGGGGAAAGAAAAAATATAAA
TTAAAACATATAGTATGGGCAAGCAGGGAGCTAGAACGATTCGCAGTTAATCCTGGCCTGTTAGAAACAT
CAGAAGGCTGTAGACAAATACTGGGACAGCTACAACCATCCCTTCAGACAGGATCAGAAGAACTTAGATC
ATTATATAATACAGTAGCAACCCTCTATTGTGTGCATCAAAGGATAGAGATAAAAGACACCAAGGAAGCT
TTAGACAAGATAGAGGAAGAGCAAAACAAAAGTAAGACCACCGCACAGCAAGCGGCCGCTGATCTTCAGA
CCTGGAGGAGGAGATATGAGGGACAATTGGAGAAGTGAATTATATAAATATAAAGTAGTAAAAATTGAAC
CATTAGGAGTAGCACCCACCAAGGCAAAGAGAAGAGTGGTGCAGAGAGAAAAAAGAGCAGTGGGAATAGG
AGCTTTGTTCCTTGGGTTCTTGGGAGCAGCAGGAAGCACTATGGGCGCAGCGTCAATGACGCTGACGGTA
CAGGCCAGACAATTATTGTCTGGTATAGTGCAGCAGCAGAACAATTTGCTGAGGGCTATTGAGGCGCAAC
AGCATCTGTTGCAACTCACAGTCTGGGGCATCAAGCAGCTCCAGGCAAGAATCCTGGCTGTGGAAAGATA
CCTAAAGGATCAACAGCTCCTGGGGATTTGGGGTTGCTCTGGAAAACTCATTTGCACCACTGCTGTGCCT
TGGAATGCTAGTTGGAGTAATAAATCTCTGGAACAGATTTGGAATCACACGACCTGGATGGAGTGGGACA
GAGAAATTAACAATTACACAAGCTTAATACACTCCTTAATTGAAGAATCGCAAAACCAGCAAGAAAAGAA
TGAACAAGAATTATTGGAATTAGATAAATGGGCAAGTTT
Features (pLannotate 1.2.2; 30 found; start..end, strand, type, name):
      2..172     +  CDS            env (fragment): ENV_HV1H2 - Experimental evidence at protein level: Swiss-Prot protein existence level 1. [Transmembrane protein gp41]: Acts as a class I viral fusion protein. Under the current model, the protein has at least 3 conformational states: pre-fusion native state, pre-hairpin intermediate state, and post-fusion hairpin state. During fusion of viral and target intracellular membranes, the coiled coil regions (heptad repeats) assume a trimer-of-hairpins structure, positioning the fusion peptide in close proximity to the C-terminal region of the ectodomain. The formation of this structure appears to d
    214..331     +  misc_feature   cPPT/CTS: central polypurine tract and central termination sequence of HIV-1
    385..699     +  promoter       tight TRE promoter: Tet-responsive promoter PTight, consisting of seven tet operator sequences followed by the minimal CMV promoter
    722..844     +  CDS            actba (fragment): ACTB1_DANRE - Also known as bact, bactin1, bactzf. Experimental evidence at protein level: Swiss-Prot protein existence level 1. Actin is a highly conserved protein that polymerizes to produce filaments that form cross-linked networks in the cytoplasm of cells. Actin exists in both monomeric (G-actin) and polymeric (F-actin) forms, both forms playing key functions, such as cell motility and contraction. In addition to their role in the cytoplasmic cytoskeleton, G- and F-actin also localize in the nucleus, and regulate gene transcription and motility and repair of damaged DNA. From Danio rerio
   1303..1374    +  ncRNA          mir-10: Accession: RF00104 - mir-10 microRNA precursor family
   1915..1933    -  misc_feature   MCS (fragment): pBluescript multiple cloning site
   1948..2637    +  CDS            Dendra2: Dendra2 is a photoconvertible green fluorescent protein published in 2006, derived from Dendronephthya sp.. It has high acid sensitivity.
   2646..2664    +  CDS            9xHis (fragment): 9xHis affinity tag
   2674..3184    +  promoter       hPGK promoter: human phosphoglycerate kinase 1 promoter
   3194..3790    +  CDS            PuroR (fragment): puromycin N-acetyltransferase; pac from Streptomyces; confers resistance to puromycin
   3845..4542    +  CDS            rtTA3 (fragment): reverse tetracycline transactivator 3 activates expression from Tet-responsive promoters in the presence of doxycycline
   4472..4582    +  CDS            VP48: 3 tandem repeats of the minimal activation domain of herpes simplex virus VP16 (Cheng et al., 2013)
   4618..5166    +  misc_feature   WPRE (fragment): woodchuck hepatitis virus posttranscriptional regulatory element
   5192..5263    +  CDS            nef (fragment): NEF_HV1Z2 - Experimental evidence at protein level: Swiss-Prot protein existence level 1. Extracellular Nef protein targets CD4(+) T-lymphocytes for apoptosis by interacting with CXCR4 surface receptors. From Human immunodeficiency virus type 1 group M subtype D (isolate Z2/CDC-Z34) (HIV-1).
   5265..5498    +  LTR            3' LTR (ΔU3): self-inactivating 3' long terminal repeat (LTR) from HIV-1
   5570..5691    +  polyA_signal   SV40 poly(A) signal: SV40 polyadenylation signal
   5731..5866    +  rep_origin     SV40 ori: SV40 origin of replication
   5874..5937    +  promoter       AmpR promoter: bla
   5938..6798    +  CDS            AmpR: β-lactamase; bla; confers resistance to ampicillin, carbenicillin, and related antibiotics
   6969..7557    +  rep_origin     ori: high-copy-number ColE1/pMB1/pBR322/pUC origin of replication
   7740..7832    +  CDS            lacI (fragment): lac repressor; lacI; The lac repressor binds to the lac operator to inhibit transcription in E. coli. This inhibition can be relieved by adding lactose or isopropyl-β-D-thiogalactopyranoside (IPTG).
   7845..7866    +  protein_bind   CAP binding site: CAP binding activates transcription in the presence of cAMP. E. coli catabolite activator protein
   7881..7911    +  promoter       lac promoter: promoter for the E. coli lac operon
   7919..7935    +  protein_bind   lac operator: The lac repressor binds to the lac operator to inhibit transcription in E. coli. This inhibition can be relieved by adding lactose or isopropyl-β-D-thiogalactopyranoside (IPTG). lac repressor encoded by lacI
   7980..7998    +  promoter       T3 promoter: promoter for bacteriophage T3 RNA polymerase
   8026..8252    +  promoter       RSV promoter: Rous sarcoma virus enhancer/promoter
   8253..8433    +  LTR            5' LTR (truncated): truncated 5' long terminal repeat (LTR) from HIV-1
   8480..8605    +  misc_feature   HIV-1 Ψ: packaging signal of human immunodeficiency virus type 1
   8589..8952    +  CDS            HIV-1 gag (fragment): gag protein from human immunodeficiency virus 1; gag
   9098..9331    +  misc_feature   RRE: The Rev response element (RRE) of HIV-1 allows for Rev-dependent mRNA export from the nucleus to the cytoplasm.
