[The description below was written by a language model from this plasmid's Addgene catalogue record and pLannotate feature annotations shown in this document.]
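Description:
hsa-miR 99 plix 4.03 is a doxycycline-inducible lentiviral transfer plasmid built on the plix 4.03 backbone and carrying a human miR-99 cassette. The catalogue lists the vector type as bacterial expression, but its stated purpose is inducible expression in cells. The feature table also shows a third-generation, self-inactivating HIV-1 architecture: an RSV promoter fused to a truncated 5' LTR, the Ψ packaging signal with a gag fragment, RRE, cPPT/CTS, WPRE and a ΔU3 3' LTR followed by an SV40 poly(A) signal. In E. coli it is maintained through a high-copy ColE1/pUC-type origin and ampicillin resistance. An SV40 origin and remnants of a lac/T3 cloning region are also present in the backbone.

The payload sits downstream of a tight TRE promoter (seven tet operators plus a minimal CMV promoter). It begins with a short fragment matching zebrafish beta-actin, followed by a microRNA precursor annotated as a mir-10 family member, the family to which miR-99 belongs, and then the photoconvertible green fluorescent protein Dendra2 with a short His-tag fragment. This arrangement suggests the miRNA hairpin is embedded in sequence upstream of the reporter so that fluorescence marks induced cells, although the record does not spell this out. A second unit driven by the human PGK promoter encodes puromycin resistance followed by rtTA3. The element linking the two coding regions is not annotated. This gives both selection of transduced cells and the transactivator needed for doxycycline-dependent induction from a single vector.

The associated publication concerns a microRNA screen for regulators of neutrophil migration, consistent with use for inducible miR-99 overexpression in mammalian cells.
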