Addgene plasmid #121127: hsa-miR 99 plix 4.03
Purpose: inducible expression in cells
Depositing lab: Qing Deng. Depositing organization: Purdue University. Publication: Phenotypical microRNA screen reveals a noncanonical role of CDK2 in regulating neutrophil migration. Hsu AY, Wang D, Liu S, Lu J, Syahirah R, Bennin DA, Huttenlocher A, Umulis DM, Wan J, Deng Q. Proc Natl Acad Sci U S A. 2019 Aug 26. pii: 1905221116. doi: 10.1073/pnas.1905221116. PubMed 31451657.
Backbone
  Vector backbone: plix 4.03
  Backbone size w/o insert (bp): 7500
  Vector type: Bacterial Expression
Growth in bacteria
  Bacterial resistance: Ampicillin, 100 μg/mL
  Growth temperature: 37°C
  Growth strain: NEB Stable
  Copy number: Unknown
Gene/Insert
  Gene/Insert name: hsa-miR-99
  Species: H. sapiens (human)
  Insert size (bp): 2000
  Cloning method: Restriction Enzyme; 5′ cloning site unknown (unknown if destroyed)
Terms and licenses: Academic/Nonprofit Terms; Industry Terms: Not Available to Industry
How to cite: hsa-miR 99 plix 4.03 was a gift from Qing Deng (Addgene plasmid # 121127 ; http://n2t.net/addgene:121127 ; RRID:Addgene_121127)
